Addgene plasmid #27112: pCS2 Flag Smad3 EPSM A208S
Depositing lab: Joan Massague. Depositing organization: Memorial Sloan-Kettering Cancer Center. Publication: Ubiquitin ligase Nedd4L targets activated Smad2/3 to limit TGF-beta signaling. Gao S, Alarcon C, Sapkota G, Rahman S, Chen PY, Goerner N, Macias MJ, Erdjument-Bromage H, Tempst P, Massague J. Mol Cell. 2009 Nov 13. 36(3):457-68. 10.1016/j.molcel.2009.09.043 PubMed 19917253.
Backbone
  Vector backbone: pCS2
  Backbone size w/o insert (bp): 4000
  Vector type: xenopus/mammalian/avian/zebrafish
Growth in bacteria
  Bacterial resistance: Ampicillin, 100 μg/mL
  Growth temperature: 37°C
  Growth strain: DH5alpha
  Copy number: High Copy
Gene/Insert
  Gene/Insert name: Smad3
  Species: H. sapiens (human)
  Insert size (bp): 1300
  Mutation: T179V S204A S208A S213A; A208S
  Entrez Gene: SMAD3 (a.k.a. HSPC193, HsT17436, JV15-2, LDS1C, LDS3, MADH3, hMAD-3, hSMAD3, mad3)
  Tag / fusion protein: Flag (N terminal on insert)
  Cloning method: Restriction Enzyme
  Sequencing primers: 5′ lac_promoter; 3′ SP6
Terms and licenses: Academic/Nonprofit Terms; Industry Terms: Not Available to Industry
Depositor comments: A208 was mutated back to the WT residue on the original pCS2-Flag Smad3 EPSM plasmid.
How to cite: pCS2 Flag Smad3 EPSM A208S was a gift from Joan Massague (Addgene plasmid # 27112 ; http://n2t.net/addgene:27112 ; RRID:Addgene_27112)
