[The description below was written by a language model from this plasmid's Addgene catalogue record.]
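Description:
pCS2 Flag Smad3 EPSM A208S is an expression plasmid built on the pCS2 backbone (about 4 kb without insert), a multipurpose vector listed for use in Xenopus, mammalian, avian and zebrafish systems. It is maintained in E. coli as a high-copy plasmid under ampicillin selection. The record does not list the promoter or other regulatory elements. pCS2-family vectors generally drive expression from a CMV-derived promoter and carry an SP6 site that allows in vitro transcription of mRNA for embryo injection, and the use of an SP6 sequencing primer here fits that layout. No feature table is provided to confirm the details.

The insert is human SMAD3 (roughly 1.3 kb), cloned by restriction enzymes and carrying an N-terminal Flag epitope for detection or immunoprecipitation. It derives from the "EPSM" mutant, in which four phosphoacceptor residues in the Smad3 linker region are replaced by non-phosphorylatable ones (T179V, S204A, S208A, S213A). In this version, position 208 has been reverted from alanine back to the wild-type serine. The protein therefore keeps T179V, S204A and S213A but regains a single phosphorylatable site at S208. Such an "add-back" design lets the contribution of one linker site be tested in isolation against a background otherwise lacking linker phosphorylation.

The associated publication concerns how the ubiquitin ligase Nedd4L targets activated Smad2/3 to limit TGF-beta signalling. The construct is therefore suited to examining how individual linker phosphorylation sites influence Smad3 recognition, turnover and signalling output, typically alongside wild-type Smad3, the full EPSM mutant and the other single-site revertants.
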