>Addgene plasmid #27112 | pCS2 Flag Smad3 EPSM A208S | addgene partial sequence | sequence record 33394 | 27112 with CMV-F
GCATGCTCGTTTAGGGAACCGCCATTCTGCCTGGGGACGTCGGAGCAAGCTTGATTTAGGTGACACTATA
GAATACAAGCTACTTGTTCTTTTTGCAGGATCCCATCGATTCGAATTCACCATGGACTACAAGGACGACG
ATGACAAGTCGTCCATCCTGCCTTTCACTCCCCCGATCGTGAAGCGCCTGCTGGGCTGGAAGAAGGGCGA
GCAGAACGGGCAGGAGGAGAAATGGTGCGAGAAGGCGGTCAAGAGCCTGGTCAAGAAACTCAAGAAGACG
GGGCAGCTGGACGAGCTGGAGAAGGCCATCACCACGCAGAACGTCAACACCAAGTGCATCACCATCCCCA
GGTCCCTGGATGGCCGGTTGCAGGTGTCCCATCGGAAGGGGCTCCCTCATGTCATCTACTGCCGCCTGTG
GCGATGGCCAGACCTGCACAGCCACCACGAGCTGCGGGCCATGGAGCTGTGTGAGTTCGCCTTCAATATG
AAGAAGGACGAGGTCTGCGTGAATCCCTACCACTACCAGAGAGTAGAGACACCAGTTCTACCTCCTGTGT
TGGTGCCACGCCACACAGAGATCCCGGCCGAGTTCCCCCCACTGGACGACTACAGCCATTCCATCCCCGA
AAACACTAACTTCCCCGCAGGCATCGAGCCCCAGAGCAATATTCCAGAGGTCCCTCCCCCTGGCTACCTG
AGTGAAGATGGAGAAACCAGTGACCACCAGATGAACCACAGCATGGACGCAGGTGCTCCAAACCTATCCC
CGAATCCGATGGCCCCAGCACATAATAACTTGGACCTGCAGCCAGTTACCTACTGCGAGCCGGCCTTCTG
GTGCTCCATCTCCTACTACGAGCTGAACCAGCGCGTC
