>Addgene plasmid #27112 | pCS2 Flag Smad3 EPSM A208S | addgene partial sequence | sequence record 33395 | 27112 with lac_promoter
TTTCACACAGGAAACAGCTATGACCATGATTACGCCAAGCGCGCAATTAACCCTCACTAAAGGGAACAAA
AGCTGGGTACCGGGCCCAATGCATTGGCGCCGCGGCGCGCCGCGAATTAAAAAACCTCCCACACCTCCCC
CTGAACCTGAAACATAAAATGAATGCAATTGTTGTTGTTAACTTGTTTATTGCAGCTTATAATGGTTACA
AATAAAGCAATAGCATCACAAATTTCACAAATAAAGCATTTTTTTCACTGCATTCTAGTTGTGGTTTGTC
CAAACTCATCAATGTATCTTATCATGTCTGGATCTACGTAATACGACTCACTATAGTTCTAGACTAAGAC
ACACTGGAACAGCGGATGCTTGGGGAGCCCATCTGGGTGAGGACCTTGTCAAGCCACTGCAAAGGCCCAT
TCAGGTGCAGCTCAATCCAGCAGGGGGTACTGGTCACAGTCTGTCTCCTGTACTCCGCTCCCCAGCCTTT
GACGAAGCTCATGCGGATGGTGCACATTCGGGTCAACTGGTAGACAGCCTCAAAGCCCTGGTTGACCGAC
TGGGCCAGGAGGGCAGCGAACTCCTGGTTGTTGAAGATCTTCAGGTTGCATCCTGGTGGGATCTTGCAGA
CGGTGGCCGGGTGCCAGCCATAGCGCTGGTTACAGTTGGGAGACTGGACAAAAATAGCGCTGTCACTGAG
GCACTCTGCGAAGACCTCCCCTCCGATGTAGTAGAGCCGCACGCCTCTTCCGATGTGTCTCCGTGTCAGC
TCCACTGCTGCATTCCTGTTGACATTGGAGAGCAGCCCTAGGCAGAAGCGCTCCGAATTGGAGGGGTCGG
TGAAGCCATCCCACAGGTCATG
